>Addgene plasmid #184082 | pCSmEn2n4ERT(#234) | addgene full sequence | sequence record 365718 | Addgene NGS Result
CGCCATTCTGCCTGGGGACGTCGGAGCAAGCTTGATTTAGGTGACACTATAGAATACAAGCTACTTGTTC
TTTTTGCAGGATCCCATCGATTCGCTAGCTTGCTTGTTCTTTTTGCAGAAGCTCAGAATAAACGCTCAAC
TTTGGCAGATACCATGCATCACCATCACCACCACGTGGAATTCATGACTTCGAACGAACAGAAACTGATA
TCAGAGGAAGACCTTGGATCCATGGAGGAGGGCGGCAGGTCGCCCCGGGAGGAGGCGGCCGAACCGCAGG
AGTCCGGCGGGGACGCGGAACCCGGCGGAGGGCGTCGGGCTCTGCTGCTGCCCCCCGGCGACCCCCCGCA
CCCCCACCCGCACCCTCACCGCATCACCAACTTCTTCATCGACAACATCCTGAGGCCCGAGTTCGGTCGG
AGGAAGGAAGCGGGAGGAACCGCCGGAGAACCCCGCAGGCCCGGAGCGGAGAGCAGGAGGAGCCCCGCGG
CCGCCGCGCCCGCTCCCGGAGCTCCGGTGCCCGGCGGAGGAGGCGGCGGCGGGGGTGGATCGCCGGGCCG
AGGGGAGGGCGGCCCCGCCGCTCTGGCCCTGCACGGAGCGGCCAAGAAGGGGGGAGACCCCGCGGCGCTG
GAGGCGGCCCTGAAAGCGCGGGGGCTGAGCGGCGCGGAGCTGTCGGTGAGCTCGGACTCGGATAGCTCCC
AGGCCGGCTCCAACGCCGGGAACCAACCCATGCTTTGGCCCGCTTGGGTGTACTGCACGCGGTACTCGGA
CCGACCGTCTTCAGGTCCCCGCTCCCGCAAACCAAAGAAGAAGAACCCCAACAAGGAAGACAAGCGGCCC
CGCACCGCCTTCACGGCCGAGCAGCTGCAGAGACTCAAGGCCGAGTTCCAGACGAACCGCTACCTGACGG
AGCAGCGCCGGCAGAGCCTGGCCCAGGAGCTGAGCCTCAACGAGTCCCAGATCAAGATTTGGTTCCAGAA
CAAGAGAGCCAAGATCAAGAAGGCGACCGGTAGCAAGAACTCGCTGGCGGTGCACCTCATGGCCCAGGGG
CTCTACAACCACTCCACCACGGCGAAAGACGGCAAGTCGGACAGCGAAGCTTTGGCGCCCGGGCCAGAGA
ACCTGTACTTCCAGGGGCTCGAGCCATCTGCTGGAGACATGAGAGCTGCCAACCTTTGGCCAAGCCCGCT
CATGATCAAACGCTCTAAGAAGAACAGCCTGGCCTTGTCCCTGACGGCCGACCAGATGGTCAGTGCCTTG
TTGGATGCTGAGCCCCCCATACTCTATTCCGAGTATGATCCTACCAGACCCTTCAGTGAAGCTTCGATGA
TGGGCTTACTGACCAACCTGGCAGACAGGGAGCTGGTTCACATGATCAACTGGGCGAAGAGGGTGCCAGG
CTTTGTGGATTTGACCCTCCATGATCAGGTCCACCTTCTAGAATGTGCCTGGCTAGAGATCCTGATGATT
GGTCTCGTCTGGCGCTCCATGGAGCACCCAGTGAAGCTACTGTTTGCTCCTAACTTGCTCTTGGACAGGA
ACCAGGGAAAATGTGTAGAGGGCATGGTGGAGATCTTCGACATGCTGCTGGCTACATCATCTCGGTTCCG
CATGATGAATCTGCAGGGAGAGGAGTTTGTGTGCCTCAAATCTATTATTTTGCTTAATTCTGGAGTGTAC
ACATTTCTGTCCAGCACCCTGAAGTCTCTGGAAGAGAAGGACCATATCCACCGAGTCCTGGACAAGATCA
CAGACACTTTGATCCACCTGATGGCCAAGGCAGGCCTGACCCTGCAGCAGCAGCACCAGCGGCTGGCCCA
GCTCCTCCTCATCCTCTCCCACATCAGGCACATGAGTAACAAAGGCATGGAGCATCTGTACAGCATGAAG
TGCAAGAACGTGGTGCCCCTCTATGACCTGCTGCTGGAGGCGGCGGACGCCCACCGCCTACATGCGCCCA
CTAGCCGTGGAGGGGCATCCGTGGAGGAGACGGACCAAAGCCACTTGGCCACTGCGGGCTCTACTTCATC
GCATTCCTTGCAAAAGTATTACATCACGGGGGAGGCAGAGGGTTTCCCTGCCACAGCTTGATGAAGATCT
GAGGGCCCGTTTGTAGATCCAGACATGATAAGATACATTGATGAGTTTGGACAAACCACAACTAGAATGC
AGTGAAAAAAATGCTTTATTTGTGAAATTTGTGATGCTATTGCTTTATTTGTAACCATTATAAGCTGCAA
TAAACAAGTTAACAACAACAATTGCATTCATTTTATGTTTCAGGTTCAGGGGGAGGTGTGGGAGGTTTTT
TAATTCGCGGCCGCGGCGCCAATGCATTGGGCCCGGTACCCAGCTTTTGTTCCCTTTAGTGAGGGTTAAT
TGCGCGCTTGGCGTAATCATGGTCATAGCTGTTTCCTGTGTGAAATTGTTATCCGCTCACAATTCCACAC
AACATACGAGCCGGGAGCATAAAGTGTAAAGCCTGGGGTGCCTAATGAGTGAGCTAACTCACATTAATTG
CGTTGCGCTCACTGCCCGCTTTCCAGTCGGGAAACCTGTCGTGCCAGCTGCATTAATGAATCGGCCAACG
CGCGGGGAGAGGCGGTTTGCGTATTGGGCGCTCTTCCGCTTCCTCGCTCACTGACTCGCTGCGCTCGGTC
GTTCGGCTGCGGCGAGCGGTATCAGCTCACTCAAAGGCGGTAATACGGTTATCCACAGAATCAGGGGATA
ACGCAGGAAAGAACATGTGAGCAAAAGGCCAGCAAAAGGCCAGGAACCGTAAAAAGGCCGCGTTGCTGGC
GTTTTTCCATAGGCTCCGCCCCCCTGACGAGCATCACAAAAATCGACGCTCAAGTCAGAGGTGGCGAAAC
CCGACAGGACTATAAAGATACCAGGCGTTTCCCCCTGGAAGCTCCCTCGTGCGCTCTCCTGTTCCGACCC
TGCCGCTTACCGGATACCTGTCCGCCTTTCTCCCTTCGGGAAGCGTGGCGCTTTCTCATAGCTCACGCTG
TAGGTATCTCAGTTCGGTGTAGGTCGTTCGCTCCAAGCTGGGCTGTGTGCACGAACCCCCCGTTCAGCCC
GACCGCTGCGCCTTATCCGGTAACTATCGTCTTGAGTCCAACCCGGTAAGACACGACTTATCGCCACTGG
CAGCAGCCACTGGTAACAGGATTAGCAGAGCGAGGTATGTAGGCGGTGCTACAGAGTTCTTGAAGTGGTG
GCCTAACTACGGCTACACTAGAAGAACAGTATTTGGTATCTGCGCTCTGCTGAAGCCAGTTACCTTCGGA
AAAAGAGTTGGTAGCTCTTGATCCGGCAAACAAACCACCGCTGGTAGCGGTGGTTTTTTTGTTTGCAAGC
AGCAGATTACGCGCAGAAAAAAAGGATCTCAAGAAGATCCTTTGATCTTTTCTACGGGGTCTGACGCTCA
GTGGAACGAAAACTCACGTTAAGGGATTTTGGTCATGAGATTATCAAAAAGGATCTTCACCTAGATCCTT
TTAAATTAAAAATGAAGTTTTAAATCAATCTAAAGTATATATGAGTAAACTTGGTCTGACAGTTACCAAT
GCTTAATCAGTGAGGCACCTATCTCAGCGATCTGTCTATTTCGTTCATCCATAGTTGCCTGACTCCCCGT
CGTGTAGATAACTACGATACGGGAGGGCTTACCATCTGGCCCCAGTGCTGCAATGATACCGCGAGACCCA
CGCTCACCGGCTCCAGATTTATCAGCAATAAACCAGCCAGCCGGAAGGGCCGAGCGCAGAAGTGGTCCTG
CAACTTTATCCGCCTCCATCCAGTCTATTAATTGTTGCCGGGAAGCTAGAGTAAGTAGTTCGCCAGTTAA
TAGTTTGCGCAACGTTGTTGCCATTGCTACAGGCATCGTGGTGTCACGCTCGTCGTTTGGTATGGCTTCA
TTCAGCTCCGGTTCCCAACGATCAAGGCGAGTTACATGATCCCCCATGTTGTGCAAAAAAGCGGTTAGCT
CCTTCGGTCCTCCGATCGTTGTCAGAAGTAAGTTGGCCGCAGTGTTATCACTCATGGTTATGGCAGCACT
GCATAATTCTCTTACTGTCATGCCATCCGTAAGATGCTTTTCTGTGACTGGTGAGTACTCAACCAAGTCA
TTCTGAGAATAGTGTATGCGGCGACCGAGTTGCTCTTGCCCGGCGTCAATACGGGATAATACCGCGCCAC
ATAGCAGAACTTTAAAAGTGCTCATCATTGGAAAACGTTCTTCGGGGCGAAAACTCTCAAGGATCTTACC
GCTGTTGAGATCCAGTTCGATGTAACCCACTCGTGCACCCAACTGATCTTCAGCATCTTTTACTTTCACC
AGCGTTTCTGGGTGAGCAAAAACAGGAAGGCAAAATGCCGCAAAAAAGGGAATAAGGGCGACACGGAAAT
GTTGAATACTCATACTCTTCCTTTTTCAATATTATTGAAGCATTTATCAGGGTTATTGTCTCATGAGCGG
ATACATATTTGAATGTATTTAGAAAAATAAACAAATAGGGGTTCCGCGCACATTTCCCCGAAAAGTGCCA
CCTAAATTGTAAGCGTTAATATTTTGTTAAAATTCGCGTTAAATTTTTGTTAAATCAGCTCATTTTTTAA
CCAATAGGCCGAAATCGGCAAAATCCCTTATAAATCAAAAGAATAGACCGAGATAGGGT
[37 nt withheld, positions 4680-4716]
AAAGAACGTGGACTCCAACGTCAAAGG
[49 nt withheld, positions 4744-4792]
T
[91 nt withheld, positions 4794-4884]
G
[124 nt withheld, positions 4886-5009]
CCCATTCGCCATTCAGGCTGCGCAACTGTTGGGAAGGGCGATCGGTGCGGGCCTCTTCGCTATTACGCCA
GTCGACCGCCAATTCAATATGGCGTATATGGACTCATGCCAATTCAATATGGTGGATCTGGACCTGTGCC
AATTCAATATGGCGTATATGGACTCGTGCCAATTCAATATGGTGGATCTGGACCCCAGCCAATTCAATAT
GGCGGACTTGGCACCATGCCAATTCAATATGGCGGACCTGGCACTGTGCCAACTGGGGAGGGGTCTACTT
GGCACGGTGCCAAGTTTGAGGAGGGGTCTTGGCCCTGTGCCAAGTCCGCCATATTGAATTGGCATGGTGC
CAATAATGGCGGCCATATTGGCTATATGCCAGGATCAATATATAGGCAATATCCAATATGGCCCTATGCC
AATATGGCTATTGGCCAGGTTCAATACTATGTATTGGCCCTATGCCATATAGTATTCCATATATGGGTTT
TCCTATTGACGTAGATAGCCCCTCCCAATGGGCGGTCCCATATACCATATATGGGGCTTCCTAATACCGC
CCATAGCCACTCCCCCATTGACGTCAATGGTCTCTATATATGGTCTTTCCTATTGACGTCATATGGGCGG
TCCTATTGACGTATATGGCGCCTCCCCCATTGACGTCAATTACGGTAAATGGCCCGCCTGGCTCAATGCC
CATTGACGTCAATAGGACCACCCACCATTGACGTCAATGGGATGGCTCATTGCCCATTCATATCCGTTCT
CACGCCCCCTATTGACGTCAATGACGGTAAATGGCCCACTTGGCAGTACATCAATATCTATTAATAGTAA
CTTGGCAAGTACATTACTATTGGAAGTACGCCAGGGTACATTGGCAGTACTCCCATTGACGTCAATGGCG
GTAAATGGCCCGCGATGGCTGCCAAGTACATCCCCATTGACGTCAATGGGGAGGGGCAATGACGCAAATG
GGCGTTCCATTGACGTAAATGGGCGGTAGGCGTGCCTAATGGGAGGTCTATATAAGCAATGCTCGTTTAG
GGAAC
Features (pLannotate 1.2.2; 16 found; start..end, strand, type, name):
     35..53      +  promoter       SP6 promoter: promoter for bacteriophage SP6 RNA polymerase
    103..145     +  5'UTR          Xenopus globin 5'-UTR: translational enhancer from the 5'-UTR of the major beta-globin gene of Xenopus laevis
    232..1098    +  CDS            EN2: HME2_CHICK - Also known as EN-2. Experimental evidence at protein level: Swiss-Prot protein existence level 1. From Gallus gallus (Chicken).
   1150..2085    +  CDS            ERT2: mutated ligand-binding domain of the human estrogen receptor (Feil et al., 1997)
   2116..2250    -  polyA_signal   SV40 poly(A) signal: SV40 polyadenylation signal
   2363..2381    -  promoter       T3 promoter: promoter for bacteriophage T3 RNA polymerase
   2426..2442    -  protein_bind   lac operator: The lac repressor binds to the lac operator to inhibit transcription in E. coli. This inhibition can be relieved by adding lactose or isopropyl-β-D-thiogalactopyranoside (IPTG). lac repressor encoded by lacI
   2450..2480    -  promoter       lac promoter: promoter for the E. coli lac operon
   2495..2516    -  protein_bind   CAP binding site: CAP binding activates transcription in the presence of cAMP. E. coli catabolite activator protein
   2529..2621    -  CDS            lacI (fragment): lac repressor; lacI; The lac repressor binds to the lac operator to inhibit transcription in E. coli. This inhibition can be relieved by adding lactose or isopropyl-β-D-thiogalactopyranoside (IPTG).
   2804..3392    -  rep_origin     ori: high-copy-number ColE1/pMB1/pBR322/pUC origin of replication
   3563..4423    -  CDS            AmpR: β-lactamase; bla; confers resistance to ampicillin, carbenicillin, and related antibiotics
   4424..4528    -  promoter       AmpR promoter: bla
   4581..5009    -  rep_origin     f1 ori (sequence partly withheld): f1 bacteriophage origin of replication; arrow indicates direction of (+) strand synthesis
   5014..5080    -  CDS            lacZα (fragment): LacZα fragment of β-galactosidase; lacZ fragment
   5087..6064    +  promoter       CMV IE94 promoter: enhancer/promoter region of simian cytomegalovirus major immediate early transcription unit IE94
