[The description below was written by a language model from this plasmid's Addgene catalogue record and pLannotate feature annotations shown in this document.]
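Description:
pCSmEn2n4ERT(#234) is a pCS2-based plasmid for mammalian expression and in vitro mRNA synthesis, encoding a ligand-inducible, mutant form of chicken Engrailed-2. It is maintained in E. coli at high copy through a ColE1/pUC-type origin with ampicillin selection (AmpR under its own bla promoter). It also carries an f1 origin and residual lac/lacZα fragments from the backbone. As is typical of pCS2 vectors, the simian CMV IE94 enhancer/promoter sits directly upstream of an SP6 promoter. The same open reading frame can therefore be expressed by transfection of cultured cells or transcribed with SP6 polymerase to make synthetic mRNA. A Xenopus β-globin 5'-UTR precedes the coding region as a translational enhancer, and an SV40 polyadenylation signal follows it, with a T3 promoter lying beyond in the reverse orientation.

The roughly 2 kb insert, cloned between NheI and ApaI, encodes an N-terminal 6His-Myc tag fused to chicken EN2 carrying a G238S substitution (the "n4" mutant). This is followed by ERT2, the human estrogen receptor ligand-binding domain lacking residues 1–281 and bearing the G400V, M543A and L544A mutations. The tag itself is not annotated in the feature table, though sequence upstream of the EN2 CDS could accommodate it. ERT2 fusions are generally held inactive until a tamoxifen-type ligand binds. Here the stated inducer is cyclofen, so activity of the mutant EN2 protein can be switched on at will. The associated publication concerns Engrailed paracrine transfer and the Pbx interaction domain in brain patterning, but the record does not state what functional effect the G238S mutation has.
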