Addgene plasmid #184082: pCSmEn2n4ERT(#234)
Purpose: cyclofen-inducible chicken EN2 (mut) activation via mammalian cell transfection or mRNA synthesis
Depositing lab: Sophie Vriz. Depositing organization: College de France. Publication: Control of brain patterning by Engrailed paracrine transfer: a new function of the Pbx interaction domain. Rampon C, Gauron C, Lin T, Meda F, Dupont E, Cosson A, Ipendey E, Frerot A, Aujard I, Le Saux T, Bensimon D, Jullien L, Volovitch M, Vriz S, Joliot A. Development. 2015 May 15;142(10):1840-9. doi: 10.1242/dev.114181. Epub 2015 Apr 29. PubMed 25926358.
Backbone
  Vector backbone: pCS2
  Backbone manufacturer: DL Turner (Turner & Weintraub, 1994, G&Dev 8:1434)
  Backbone size w/o insert (bp): 4058
  Vector type: Mammalian Expression, Synthetic Biology
Growth in bacteria
  Bacterial resistance: Ampicillin, 100 μg/mL
  Growth temperature: 37°C
  Growth strain: DH5alpha
  Copy number: High Copy
Gene/Insert
  Gene/Insert name: 6his-myc-chkEn2(n4)-ERT2
  Species: Synthetic; (6his), H. sapiens (myc), G. gallus (chkEn2), H. sapiens (ERT2)
  Insert size (bp): 2009
  Mutation: chkEn2: G238S; ERT2: G400V, M543A, L544A, deleted 1-281;
  Promoter: sCMV+SP6
  Tag / fusion protein: 6his-Myc (N terminal on insert)
  Cloning method: Restriction Enzyme; 5′ cloning site NheI (not destroyed); 3′ cloning site ApaI (not destroyed)
  Sequencing primers: 5′ SP6; 3′ SVLrev34
Resource information
  A portion of this plasmid was derived from a plasmid made by: ERT2 (Feil and al 1997 BBRC 237:752) received from Daniel Metzger & Pierre Chambon in may 2004
Terms and licenses: Academic/Nonprofit Terms; Industry Terms: Not Available to Industry
Depositor comments: 6myc; chkEn2: NP_001254648; ERT2: NP_000116;
How to cite: pCSmEn2n4ERT(#234) was a gift from Sophie Vriz (Addgene plasmid # 184082 ; http://n2t.net/addgene:184082 ; RRID:Addgene_184082)
